>Addgene plasmid #182538 | pDY0551-Luciferase RADARS | addgene full sequence | sequence record 356645 | Addgene NGS Result
CGACCTACACCGAACTGAGATACCTACAGCGTGAGCTATGAGAAAGCGCCACGCTTCCCGAAGGGAGAAA
GGCGGACAGGTATCCGGTAAGCGGCAGGGTCGGAACAGGAGAGCGCACGAGGGAGCTTCCAGGGGGAAAC
GCCTGGTATCTTTATAGTCCTGTCGGGTTTCGCCACCTCTGACTTGAGCGTCGATTTTTGTGATGCTCGT
CAGGGGGGCGGAGCCTATGGAAAAACGCCAGCAACGCGGCCTTTTTACGGTTCCTGGCCTTTTGCTGGCC
TTTTGCTCACATGTTCTTTCCTGCGTTATCCCCTGATTCTGTGGATAACCGTATTACCGCCTTTGAGTGA
GCTGATACCGCTCGCCGCAGCCGAACGACCGAGCGCAGCGAGTCAGTGAGCGAGGAAGCGGAAGAGCGCC
CAATACGCAAACCGCCTCTCCCCGCGCGTTGGCCGATTCATTAATGCAGCTGGCACGACAGGTTTCCCGA
CTGGAAAGCGGGCAGTGAGCGCAACGCAATTAATGTGAGTTAGCTCACTCATTAGGCACCCCAGGCTTTA
CACTTTATGCTTCCGGCTCGTATGTTGTGTGGAATTGTGAGCGGATAACAATTTCACACAGGAAACAGCT
ATGACCATGATTACGCCACACACAAAAAACCAACACACAGATGTAATGAAAATAAAGATATTTTATTTTA
TTTGCATTCATCTGGTACTTCTAGGGTGTCTCCATGCTTTATGTAGCATTCTTTCTTGAACTCCCATGCG
TGGTCACAGAAACCCTGTTGTCCCCTCAGGCAATACTCGTACATGCATCGTTCGACACGGTCAGGCTTGT
GGCACACGTTACATTTCTGATCAAGATCACTTTGACCGGCGAAGAGACTATTGCAGAGTCGTTCAGCTTC
AGGTTTCTGTTCTTCGGTGCATCCCGGTGGGTTGGGGGTCAGATCACAGGCTCCTTCAGCATCAAAAGAA
TCATCACTGAAATCCTGGTTGTAGTTACCGCAAATACCGCAAGTCTTACCATCGAATGGATCTCTAATAT
GTACGACGAGCAGTTGCTTGAAGTTGAACTTGACCACCAGAGCTTCAGGTAGGATGGCTGTAGTCAGTAT
GTCACCATCTTGCCAGTAGATGGAAGTGTTCTGAGAGCTGTACGGGACGGACACGGCTTCTCCTCCAACC
AGAATCTGTTTTCCATCAACAATGAGTTCTACTACAGTCGATTGTTTCCTGATTCGTACTTTCTCTACTT
CAGTGTAAGAGTCAACATTCCTGTGTGAAACCTTCACATCCCAAGTGTTCCAGAAACAGTCGGCGGCCAT
AAGAATCTCCTTGCAGGGACCCTGGAATTGGTATCTTGCTTTGTCAAATGTATCGTAGAAAGTATGTCCA
GACAAAACGCAGGTTCCTCTAGTTTCGGGAGCAGCGCACGTCTCCCTGTAGTCAAGCAGCACGTGTGAGG
CTCGCTCGTCTCCACCCATACAGCGGGCGAAGGCGCAGGAGATGGTGTAGTAGTAGAAGTTGATGGGGTT
GCGGCAGCTGTCCTTGTACGGCTCCAGAAGACCTTTGCAGTATGCAACGTCATCAGGATTTCCATAGAGT
GGACAACCGTCAAACTCCTGGTTGATCTTAGGCTGAATAGCGAGTTGTTCTGGATCTGAAGTGAAGTCTG
TATCTTCCATCATTTTAAGATCTCCACAGAGGCCAGAGATCATTCCTTTGTTTGCTGTGTCTGGGGCGAT
TCTTACAGATCTTCCTCCGAGGATGTCGATCACGATCAGTTTGAAGAACTCAATGACGGTGATGTTGAAG
CCTGGCATCTCAACAACAGCGATGGTGACCTCGCCGATGGTGTACGGGTTGGCGATGATAGGGTCAGCTC
CACCGTTTACAGTGATGGGATTCTCAGTAGCTTGAGCGATGTCAATGATGTCTCCAGCCACTTCCAGTCT
TGTCTTGGTCAGCACAGCCCCCTTGGTTCCATCCAGGTTCTCCAGGGTGATGGACACCTTCCAGTCGCCG
CCCTTGGTTCCTTGACCCAACACGTATGTACCAGGTTCCTGGAACTGGAATCTCTTTCCATAGAATGTTC
TAAACCATCCTGCGGCCTCTACTCTGCATTCAATTACATACTGACACATTCGACAACATGTTTTTCCTGG
TTTATTTTCACACAGTCCATCTGATAGTATGTCTCTCGTGCAGGTGCCACAGCTGCTATCAATACATTCT
CCTTCTTTAGCTTCACAGGAAGTTGGAACTGTGTTTGGTGGATCAGGTTCGTAAGGACAGTCCTGGCAAT
GAACAGTGGCGCAGTAGACTAATGCAACGGCAAGAATTAAGGTCTTCATGGTGGCGGTACCAAGCTTGCG
TCTCCCTATAGTGAGTCGTATTAATTTCGATAAGCCAGTAAGCAGTGGGTTCTCTAGTTAGCCAGAGAGC
TCTGCTTATATAGACCTCCCACCGTACACGCCTACCGCCCATTTGCGTCAATGGGGCGGAGTTGTTACGA
CATTTTGGAAAGTCCCGTTGATTTTGGTGCCAAAACAAACTCCCATTGACGTCAATGGGGTGGAGACTTG
GAAATCCCCGTGAGTCAAACCGCTATCCACGCCCATTGATGTACTGCCAAAACCGCATCACCATGGTAAT
AGCGATGACTAATACGTAGATGTACTGCCAAGTAGGAAAGTCCCATAAGGTCATGTACTGGGCATAATGC
CAGGCGGGCCATTTACCGTCATTGACGTCAATAGGGGGCGTACTTGGCATATGATACACTTGATGTACTG
CCAAGTGGGCAGTTTACCGTAAATACTCCACCCATTGACGTCAATGGAAAGTCCCTATTGGCGTTACTAT
GGGAACATACGTCATTATTGACGTCAATGGGCGGGGGTCGTTGGGCGGTCAGCCAGGCGGGCCATTTACC
GTAAGTTATGTAACGCGGAACTCCATATATGGGCTATGAACTAATGACCCCGTAATTGATTACTATTAAT
AACTAGTCAATAATCAATGTCAACGCGTATATCTGGCCCGTACATCGAAGCTGATGCAAAGATGGATAAA
GTTTTAAACAGAGAGGAATCTTTGCAGCTAATGGACCTTCTAGGTCTTGAAAGGAGTGGGAATTGGCTCC
GGTGCCCGTCAGTGGGCAGAGCGCACATCGCCCACAGTCCCCGAGAAGTTGGGGGGAGGGGTCGGCAATT
GAACCGGTGCCTAGAGAAGGTGGCGCGGGGTAAACTGGGAAAGTGATGTCGTGTACTGGCTCCGCCTTTT
TCCCGAGGGTGGGGGAGAACCGTATATAAGTGCAGTAGTCGCCGTGAACGTTCTTTTTCGCAACGGGTTT
GCCGCCAGAACACAGGTAAGTGCCGTGTGTGGTTCCCGCGGGCCTGGCCTCTTTACGGGTTATGGCCCTT
GCGTGCCTTGAATTACTTCCACCTGGCTGCAGTACGTGATTCTTGATCCCGAGCTTCGGGTTGGAAGTGG
GTGGGAGAGTTCGAGGCCTTGCGCTTAAGGAGCCCCTTCGCCTCGTGCTTGAGTTGAGGCCTGGCCTGGG
CGCTGGGGCCGCCGCGTGCGAATCTGGTGGCACCTTCGCGCCTGTCTCGCTGCTTTCGATAAGTCTCTAG
CCATTTAAAATTTTTGATGACCTGCTGCGACGCTTTTTTTCTGGCAAGATAGTCTTGTAAATGCGGGCCA
AGATCTGCACACTGGTATTTCGGTTTTTGGGGCCGCGGGCGGCGACGGGGCCCGTGCGTCCCAGCGCACA
TGTTCGGCGAGGCGGGGCCTGCGAGCGCGGCCACCGAGAATCGGACGGGGGTAGTCTCAAGCTGGCCGGC
CTGCTCTGGTGCCTGGCCTCGCGCCGCCGTGTATCGCCCCGCCCTGGGCGGCAAGGCTGGCCCGGTCGGC
ACCAGTTGCGTGAGCGGAAAGATGGCCGCTTCCCGGCCCTGCTGCAGGGAGCTCAAAATGGAGGACGCGG
CGCTCGGGAGAGCGGGCGGGTGAGTCACCCACACAAAGGAAAAGGGCCTTTCCGTCCTCAGCCGTCGCTT
CATGTGACTCCACGGAGTACCGGGCGCCGTCCAGGCACCTCGATTAGTTCTCGAGCTTTTGGAGTACGTC
GTCTTTAGGTTGGGGGGAGGGGTTTTATGCGATGGAGTTTCCCCACACTGAGTGGGTGGAGACTGAAGTT
AGGCCAGCTTGGCACTTGATGTAATTCTCCTTGGAATTTGCCCTTTTTGAGTTTGGATCTTGGTTCATTC
TCAAGCCTCAGACAGTGGTTCAAAGTTTTTTTCTTCCATTTCAGGTGTCGTGACGTACGGGATCCTCTAG
AGCCACCATGCGAGACCATGTCAAGGTCTCAGGAAGCGGAGCTACTAACTTCAGCCTGCTGAAGCAGGCT
GGCGACGTGGAGGAGAACCCTGGACCTGGAGTCAAAGTTCTGTTTGCCCTGATCTGCATCGCTGTGGCCG
AGGCCAAGCCCACCGAGAACAACGAAGACTTCAACATCGTGGCCGTGGCCAGCAACTTCGCGACCACGGA
TCTCGATGCTGACCGCGGGAAGTTGCCCGGCAAGAAGCTGCCGCTGGAGGTGCTCAAAGAGATGGAAGCC
AATGCCCGGAAAGCTGGCTGCACCAGGGGCTGTCTGATCTGCCTGTCCCACATCAAGTGCACGCCCAAGA
TGAAGAAGTTCATCCCAGGACGCTGCCACACCTACGAAGGCGACAAAGAGTCCGCACAGGGCGGCATAGG
CGAGGCGATCGTCGACATTCCTGAGATTCCTGGGTTCAAGGACTTGGAGCCCATGGAGCAGTTCATCGCA
CAGGTCGATCTGTGTGTGGACTGCACAACTGGCTGCCTCAAAGGGCTTGCCAACGTGCAGTGTTCTGACC
TGCTCAAGAAGTGGCTGCCGCAACGCTGTGCGACCTTTGCCAGCAAGATCCAGGGCCAGGTGGACAAGAT
CAAGGGGGCCGGTGGTGACTAAAATAAAATATCTTTATTTTCATTACATCTGTGTGTTGGTTTTTTGTGT
GCCCGGGTACCGAGCTCGAATTCACTGGCCGTCGTTTTACAACGTCGTGACTGGGAAAACCCTGGCGTTA
CCCAACTTAATCGCCTTGCAGCACATCCCCCTTTCGCCAGCTGGCGTAATAGCGAAGAGGCCCGCACCGA
TCGCCCTTCCCAACAGTTGCGCAGCCTGAATGGCGAATGGCGCCTGATGCGGTATTTTCTCCTTACGCAT
CTGTGCGGTATTTCACACCGCATATGGTGCACTCTCAGTACAATCTGCTCTGATGCCGCATAGTTAAGCC
AGCCCCGACACCCGCCAACACCCGCTGACGCGCCCTGACGGGCTTGTCTGCTCCCGGCATCCGCTTACAG
ACAAGCTGTGACCGTCTCCGGGAGCTGCATGTGTCAGAGGTTTTCACCGTCATCACCGAAACGCGCGAGA
CGAAAGGGCCTCGTGATACGCCTATTTTTATAGGTTAATGTCATGATAATAATGGTTTCTTAGACGTCAG
GTGGCACTTTTCGGGGAAATGTGCGCGGAACCCCTATTTGTTTATTTTTCTAAATACATTCAAATATGTA
TCCGCTCATGAGACAATAACCCTGATAAATGCTTCAATAATATTGAAAAAGGAAGAGTATGAGTATTCAA
CATTTCCGTGTCGCCCTTATTCCCTTTTTTGCGGCATTTTGCCTTCCTGTTTTTGCTCACCCAGAAACGC
TGGTGAAAGTAAAAGATGCTGAAGATCAGTTGGGTGCACGAGTGGGTTACATCGAACTGGATCTCAACAG
CGGTAAGATCCTTGAGAGTTTTCGCCCCGAAGAACGTTTTCCAATGATGAGCACTTTTAAAGTTCTGCTA
TGTGGCGCGGTATTATCCCGTATTGACGCCGGGCAAGAGCAACTCGGTCGCCGCATACACTATTCTCAGA
ATGACTTGGTTGAGTACTCACCAGTCACAGAAAAGCATCTTACGGATGGCATGACAGTAAGAGAATTATG
CAGTGCTGCCATAACCATGAGTGATAACACTGCGGCCAACTTACTTCTGACAACGATCGGAGGACCGAAG
GAGCTAACCGCTTTTTTGCACAACATGGGGGATCATGTAACTCGCCTTGATCGTTGGGAACCGGAGCTGA
ATGAAGCCATACCAAACGACGAGCGTGACACCACGATGCCTGTAGCAATGGCAACAACGTTGCGCAAACT
ATTAACTGGCGAACTACTTACTCTAGCTTCCCGGCAACAATTAATAGACTGGATGGAGGCGGATAAAGTT
GCAGGACCACTTCTGCGCTCGGCCCTTCCGGCTGGCTGGTTTATTGCTGATAAATCTGGAGCCGGTGAGC
GTGGGTCTGGCGGTATCATTGCAGCACTGGGGCCAGATGGTAAGCCCTCCCGTATCGTAGTTATCTACAC
GACGGGGAGTCAGGCAACTATGGATGAACGAAATAGACAGATCGCTGAGATAGGTGCCTCACTGATTAAG
CATTGGTAACTGTCAGACCAAGTTTACTCATATATACTTTAGATTGATTTAAAACTTCATTTTTAATTTA
AAAGGATCTAGGTGAAGATCCTTTTTGATAATCTCATGACCAAAATCCCTTAACGTGAGTTTTCGTTCCA
CTGAGCGTCAGACCCCGTAGAAAAGATCAAAGGATCTTCTTGAGATCCTTTTTTTCTGCGCGTAATCTGC
TGCTTGCAAACAAAAAAACCACCGCTACCAGCGGTGGTTTGTTTGCCGGATCAAGAGCTACCAACTCTTT
TTCCGAAGGTAACTGGCTTCAGCAGAGCGCAGATACCAAATACTGTTCTTCTAGTGTAGCCGTAGTTAGG
CCACCACTTCAAGAACTCTGTAGCACCGCCTACATACCTCGCTCTGCTAATCCTGTTACCAGTGGCTGCT
GCCAGTGGCGATAAGTCGTGTCTTACCGGGTTGGACTCAAGACGATAGTTACCGGATAAGGCGCAGCGGT
CGGGCTGAACGGGGGGTTCGTGCACACAGCCCAGCTTGGAGCGAA
Features (pLannotate 1.2.2; 21 found; start..end, strand, type, name):
    416..508     +  CDS            lacI (fragment): lac repressor; lacI; The lac repressor binds to the lac operator to inhibit transcription in E. coli. This inhibition can be relieved by adding lactose or isopropyl-β-D-thiogalactopyranoside (IPTG).
    521..542     +  protein_bind   CAP binding site: CAP binding activates transcription in the presence of cAMP. E. coli catabolite activator protein
    557..587     +  promoter       lac promoter: promoter for the E. coli lac operon
    595..611     +  protein_bind   lac operator: The lac repressor binds to the lac operator to inhibit transcription in E. coli. This inhibition can be relieved by adding lactose or isopropyl-β-D-thiogalactopyranoside (IPTG). lac repressor encoded by lacI
    649..697     -  polyA_signal   poly(A) signal: synthetic polyadenylation signal
    699..2359    -  CDS            CLuc (fragment): secreted Cypridina luciferase contains 30 codon substitutions for efficient translation in mammalian cells
   2385..2403    -  promoter       T7 promoter: promoter for bacteriophage T7 RNA polymerase
   2419..2452    -  LTR            5' LTR (truncated) (fragment): truncated 5' long terminal repeat (LTR) from HIV-1
   2448..2651    -  promoter       CMV promoter: human cytomegalovirus (CMV) immediate early promoter
   2652..3031    -  enhancer       CMV enhancer: human cytomegalovirus immediate early enhancer
   3072..3138    +  CDS            small t antigen (fragment): SV40 (simian virus 40) small t antigen
   3145..4323    +  promoter       EF-1α promoter: strong constitutive promoter for human elongation factor EF-1α
   4438..4992    +  CDS            hGLuc: secreted Gaussia luciferase human codon-optimized
   4993..5041    +  polyA_signal   poly(A) signal: synthetic polyadenylation signal
   5042..5063    -  misc_feature   MCS (fragment): pUC18/19 multiple cloning site
   5060..5217    +  CDS            lacZα (fragment): LacZα fragment of β-galactosidase; lacZ fragment
   5223..5322    -  misc_feature   bom (fragment): basis of mobility region from pBR322
   5424..5459    -  CDS            rop (fragment): Rop protein, which maintains plasmids at low copy number; rop
   5554..5658    +  promoter       AmpR promoter: bla
   5659..6519    +  CDS            AmpR: β-lactamase; bla; confers resistance to ampicillin, carbenicillin, and related antibiotics
   6690..233     +  rep_origin     ori (across the origin): high-copy-number ColE1/pMB1/pBR322/pUC origin of replication
