[The description below was written by a language model from this plasmid's Addgene catalogue record and pLannotate feature annotations shown in this document.]
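Description:
pDY0551-Luciferase RADARS is a 7,045 nt mammalian expression plasmid that carries a Gaussia luciferase RADARS reporter in a dual-luciferase layout. The backbone is listed as pBR322-derived. It replicates in E. coli from a high-copy ColE1/pMB1-type origin and is selected with ampicillin through the bla (AmpR) gene and its own promoter. Only short fragments of rop, bom, lacI, lacZα and the pUC multiple cloning site are annotated, along with an intact-looking lac promoter/operator region. These appear to be cloning-vector remnants rather than functional parts of the design.

The payload consists of two divergently oriented expression units. On the forward strand, the human EF-1α promoter drives the RADARS cassette, which ends in human codon-optimized secreted Gaussia luciferase (hGLuc) followed by a synthetic poly(A) signal. About 100 nt between the promoter and the hGLuc coding sequence is unannotated. This gap may hold the RADARS sensor element, but the record does not describe its sequence, target transcript or mechanism. On the reverse strand, the CMV enhancer and promoter drive secreted Cypridina luciferase (CLuc, annotated as a fragment) with its own synthetic poly(A) signal. A T7 promoter lies between the CMV promoter and CLuc. Short matches to an HIV-1 5′ LTR and to SV40 small t antigen are also annotated, most likely as incidental similarities in the promoter-flanking sequences.

According to the record, CLuc serves as the control gene. The Gaussia signal reporting RADARS output can therefore be normalized to the Cypridina signal from the same plasmid, which corrects for differences in transfection and expression. Both luciferases are secreted.
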