Addgene plasmid #182538: pDY0551-Luciferase RADARS
Purpose: Mammalian cell expression plasmid of Gaussia luciferase RADARS in a dual luciferase expression back bone with Cypridina luciferase as the control gene.
Depositing lab: Omar Abudayyeh & Jonathan Gootenberg. Depositing organization: Massachusetts Institute of Technology.
Backbone
  Vector backbone: pBR322
  Backbone manufacturer: NEB
  Vector type: Mammalian Expression
Growth in bacteria
  Bacterial resistance: Ampicillin, 100 μg/mL
  Growth temperature: 37°C
  Growth strain: NEB Stable
  Copy number: High Copy
Gene/Insert
  Gene/Insert name: RADARS Luciferase
  Promoter: EF1a
  Cloning method: Gibson Cloning
  Sequencing primers: 5′ caaagtttttttcttccatttcaggtgtcgtga; 3′ cgttgtaaaacgacggccagtgaattc
Terms and licenses: Academic/Nonprofit Terms; Industry Terms: Not Available to Industry
Depositor comments: Please visit https://doi.org/10.1101/2022.01.26.477951 for bioRxiv preprint.
How to cite: pDY0551-Luciferase RADARS was a gift from Omar Abudayyeh & Jonathan Gootenberg (Addgene plasmid # 182538 ; http://n2t.net/addgene:182538 ; RRID:Addgene_182538)
